Addgene plasmid #217017: pIAR002
Purpose: deletion of aldB-I
Depositing lab: Gregg Beckham. Depositing organization: National Laboratory of the Rockies (NLR). Publication: Production of Vanillin From Ferulic Acid by Pseudomonas putida KT2440 Using Metabolic Engineering and In Situ Product Recovery. Ruhl IA, Woodworth SP, Haugen SJ, Alt HM, Beckham GT, Johnson CW. Microb Biotechnol. 2025 May;18(5):e70152. doi: 10.1111/1751-7915.70152. PubMed 40410945.
Backbone
  Vector backbone: pK18sB
  Backbone size w/o insert (bp): 3038
  Total vector size (bp): 4537
  Modifications to backbone: deletion of 45 bps during digestion and insert assembly
  Vector type: Bacterial gene replacement
Growth in bacteria
  Bacterial resistance: Kanamycin, 50 μg/mL
  Growth temperature: 37°C
  Growth strain: DH5alpha
  Growth instructions: 50 μg/mL of kanamycin
  Copy number: Unknown
Gene/Insert
  Gene/Insert name: partial sequences of PP_0544 and PP_0546
  Species: Pseudomonas putida KT2440
  Insert size (bp): 1544
  Mutation: none
  Tag / fusion protein: none
  Cloning method: Gibson Cloning
  Sequencing primers: 5′ tatagtcctgtcgggtttcg; 3′ cttcccaaccttaccagag
Terms and licenses: Academic/Nonprofit Terms; Industry Terms: Not Available to Industry
How to cite: pIAR002 was a gift from Gregg Beckham (Addgene plasmid # 217017 ; http://n2t.net/addgene:217017 ; RRID:Addgene_217017)
