[The description below was written by a language model from this plasmid's Addgene catalogue record and pLannotate feature annotations shown in this document.]
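Description:
pIAR002 is a bacterial gene-replacement (allelic exchange) plasmid built on the pK18sB backbone and designed to delete the aldB-I gene from the chromosome of Pseudomonas putida KT2440. The 4,537 bp construct carries a high-copy ColE1/pUC-type origin for propagation in E. coli, a neo (nptII) gene conferring kanamycin resistance, and the Bacillus subtilis sacB gene, which encodes levansucrase and makes cells sensitive to sucrose. A short residual lacZα fragment is also annotated, a remnant of the backbone's cloning region. According to the record, 45 bp of the backbone were lost during digestion and assembly.

The roughly 1.5 kb insert, assembled by Gibson cloning, consists of partial sequences of PP_0544 and PP_0546 from P. putida KT2440. From the locus numbering these appear to be the genes flanking the deletion target, serving as upstream and downstream homology arms, although the record does not explicitly give the locus tag of aldB-I. The automated feature table does not annotate the insert, which presumably lies in the unannotated stretch between the origin and the lacZα fragment. No tags, mutations or expression elements are reported.

Plasmids of this design generally work in two steps. ColE1-type origins are not normally maintained in Pseudomonas, so kanamycin selection recovers cells in which the plasmid has integrated through one homology arm. Sucrose counter-selection against sacB then enriches for a second crossover that excises the backbone, leaving either the wild-type locus or a markerless deletion. The associated publication concerns metabolic engineering of P. putida KT2440 to produce vanillin from ferulic acid.
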