Features (pLannotate 1.2.2; 4 found; start..end, strand, type, name):
    221..1642    +  CDS            SacB: secreted levansucrase that renders bacterial growth sensitive to sucrose; Bacillus subtilis sacB; negative selection marker
   1675..2263    +  rep_origin     ori: high-copy-number ColE1/pMB1/pBR322/pUC origin of replication
   3858..3886    +  CDS            lacZα (fragment): LacZα fragment of β-galactosidase; lacZ fragment
   3957..211     +  CDS            neo (across the origin): KKA2_KLEPN - Also known as kan, nptII. Experimental evidence at protein level: Swiss-Prot protein existence level 1. Resistance to kanamycin, neomycin, paromomycin, ribostamycin, butirosin and gentamicin B. From Klebsiella pneumoniae.
>Addgene plasmid #217017 | pIAR002 | addgene full sequence | sequence record 431369 | Addgene NGS Result
GAATATCATGGTGGAAAATGGCCGCTTTTCTGGATTCATCGACTGTGGCCGGCTGGGTGTGGCGGACCGC
TATCAGGACATAGCGTTGGCTACCCGTGATATTGCTGAAGAGCTTGGCGGCGAATGGGCTGACCGCTTCC
TCGTGCTTTACGGTATCGCCGCTCCCGATTCGCAGCGCATCGCCTTCTATCGCCTTCTTGACGAGTTCTT
CTGAGCGACGATGAACATCAAAAAGTTTGCAAAACAAGCAACAGTATTAACCTTTACTACCGCACTGCTG
GCAGGAGGCGCAACTCAAGCGTTTGCGAAAGAAACGAACCAAAAGCCATATAAGGAAACATACGGCATTT
CCCATATTACACGCCATGATATGCTGCAAATCCCTGAACAGCAAAAAAATGAAAAATATCAAGTTTCTGA
ATTTGATTCGTCCACAATTAAAAATATCTCTTCTGCAAAAGGCCTGGACGTTTGGGACAGCTGGCCATTA
CAAAACGCTGACGGCACTGTCGCAAACTATCACGGCTACCACATCGTCTTTGCATTAGCCGGAGATCCTA
AAAATGCGGATGACACATCGATTTACATGTTCTATCAAAAAGTCGGCGAAACTTCTATTGACAGCTGGAA
AAACGCTGGCCGCGTCTTTAAAGACAGCGACAAATTCGATGCAAATGATTCTATCCTAAAAGACCAAACA
CAAGAATGGTCAGGTTCAGCCACATTTACATCTGACGGAAAAATCCGTTTATTCTACACTGATTTCTCCG
GTAAACATTACGGCAAACAAACACTGACAACTGCACAAGTTAACGTATCAGCATCAGACAGCTCTTTGAA
CATCAACGGTGTAGAGGATTATAAATCAATCTTTGACGGTGACGGAAAAACGTATCAAAATGTACAGCAG
TTCATCGATGAAGGCAACTACAGCTCAGGCGACAACCATACGCTGAGAGATCCTCACTACGTAGAAGATA
AAGGCCACAAATACTTAGTATTTGAAGCAAACACTGGAACTGAAGATGGCTACCAAGGCGAAGAATCTTT
ATTTAACAAAGCATACTATGGCAAAAGCACATCATTCTTCCGTCAAGAAAGTCAAAAACTTCTGCAAAGC
GATAAAAAACGCACGGCTGAGTTAGCAAACGGCGCTCTCGGTATGATTGAGCTAAACGATGATTACACAC
TGAAAAAAGTGATGAAACCGCTGATTGCATCTAACACAGTAACAGATGAAATTGAACGCGCGAACGTCTT
TAAAATGAACGGCAAATGGTACCTGTTCACTGACTCCCGCGGATCAAAAATGACGATTGACGGCATTACG
TCTAACGATATTTACATGCTTGGTTATGTTTCTAATTCTTTAACTGGCCCATACAAGCCGCTGAACAAAA
CTGGCCTTGTGTTAAAAATGGATCTTGATCCTAACGATGTAACCTTTACTTACTCACACTTCGCTGTACC
TCAAGCGAAAGGAAACAATGTCGTGATTACAAGCTATATGACAAACAGAGGATTCTACGCAGACAAACAA
TCAACGTTTGCGCCGAGCTTCCTGCTGAACATCAAAGGCAAGAAAACATCTGTTGTCAAAGACAGCATCC
TTGAACAAGGACAATTAACAGTTAACAAATAATCAGACCCCGTAGAAAAGATCAAAGGATCTTCTTGAGA
TCCTTTTTTTCTGCGCGTAATCTGCTGCTTGCAAACAAAAAAACCACCGCTACCAGCGGTGGTTTGTTTG
CCGGATCAAGAGCTACCAACTCTTTTTCCGAAGGTAACTGGCTTCAGCAGAGCGCAGATACCAAATACTG
TTCTTCTAGTGTAGCCGTAGTTAGGCCACCACTTCAAGAACTCTGTAGCACCGCCTACATACCTCGCTCT
GCTAATCCTGTTACCAGTGGCTGCTGCCAGTGGCGATAAGTCGTGTCTTACCGGGTTGGACTCAAGACGA
TAGTTACCGGATAAGGCGCAGCGGTCGGGCTGAACGGGGGGTTCGTGCACACAGCCCAGCTTGGAGCGAA
CGACCTACACCGAACTGAGATACCTACAGCGTGAGCTATGAGAAAGCGCCACGCTTCCCGAAGGGAGAAA
GGCGGACAGGTATCCGGTAAGCGGCAGGGTCGGAACAGGAGAGCGCACGAGGGAGCTTCCAGGGGGAAAC
GCCTGGTATCTTTATAGTCCTGTCGGGTTTCGCCACCTCTGACTTGAGCGTCGATTTTTGTGATGCTCGT
CAGGGGGGCGGAGCCTATGGAAAAACGCCTCACACAGGAAACAGCTATGACATGATTACGAATTCGCGAT
GGCGGTGATGATGAACATCAGCTTCAGTGCCTCACCCACGCCGAAAATGTGGATGCTGATGAACACGATG
TAGAACGCCAGGTAGATCATCCAGCCGCCGATACCGAACAGCGATTGGCAGTAGGCGCCGATGAACACCG
CGATGGCGGCTGGGGCGATGGCGTATTCGATCAGGATCGCCGTGCCGGTCAAAAAGCCGCCCCACGGTCC
GAACGCGCTGCGGGCAAAGCCGTAGCCGCCGCCAGCGGTGGGGATCATCGACGACAGTTCGGCCAGCGAG
AAGCACATGCACAGGTACATGGTTGCCATCAGCAAGGTGGCCAGGAACATGCCGCCCCAGCCACCCTGCG
CCAGGCCGAAGTTCCAGCCGGCGTAATCGCCGGAAATGACGTACGCCACGCCCAGGCCGACCAGCAGTAC
CCAGCCGGCGGCGCCTTTTTTCAGTTCACGTTGCTGGAAATAGTCAGAGCCGACTTTCTCGAAGTCGACG
GAGGAGCCTGCCGGCGATCCGGCGGAATGTTCGCTTGGCATAGATTCACCTGTTTTTTTTCTTGGTGGCC
GGAAGGGTTCCGGGCCGATGGTGATGGGTGCTGCAGGAAGCGAGCCAGAGCGGTTGGTGCACGGTTACCG
CCCTGGGTTTTGTGTAAAGCAAGTCCGGCCTCTTCGCGGGCTTGCCCGCTCCCACAGGTACCGCACCGGC
TCTGGAACCAACGGTGAACCTGTAGGAGCGGGTTTACCCGCGAAGAAGGCGACGCGGTCTAGAAGAAGGA
TATCGTGTGTCTCCTTGGTATTGTGCTTTTTAGGGAGTTGAAAAGCATAGAGCAAGGGTTGGGCCAGTGT
TGGCGGTCCCAGGCAAATCAATGACTTGGGTCATTTTTACGGGCCTGTTCAAGGACCGCTGTGCCGGCGC
CGGTACGCCTGGGGTGACATTTTGTGCCGTTTGCGACACATCACAGGCGTGTGCATTGCAAAGCCTAACC
GGGTGGAGGATGCTGGGCTGACGCTCTATCTGCGGAGAATTACAACAATGCAGAGCAATCACTTCACTCG
CCATGCCCGGCAGGTCCATAGCGTTGCCCATGGCGGGGCCGGGGAGGGCGGCAGTGATCCGTCCATCGCC
CGTTCCTGGCTGCGCTGCCTGGAGGATTACCACCTCGACCCGGCGGTGATCGAAGCGCCGGTGGTGCTTG
AGCATGGGCGCCTGCTGGAAAGCCGCGAGCGCCTGCACCAGGTGCTGCAAATTGCCGACCATGAAATGAA
CAGCCTGCACCAGCAGCTTTCCGGCGCAGGCCACGCGGTGCTGCTGACCGACGCCCGCGGGGTGATCCTC
AATTGCGTCAGTGCCCCCGCCGAGCGGCGCAGCTTCGAGCGTGCCGGGCTGTGGCTGGGCGCTGACTGGA
GCGAGGCGCGCGAGGGCACCAATGGCATCGGCACATGTCTGGTCGAGCGCCAGGCGCTGACCATCCATCA
GAACGAGCACTTCCGTGGCCGTCACACCGGGCTGACCTGCTCGGCCAGCCCGGTGTTCGACCCGCATGGA
AGCTTGGCACTGGCCGTCGTTTTACAACGTCGTGACCGGAATTGCCAGCTGGGGCGCCCTCTGGTAAGGT
TGGGAAGCCCTGCAAACAGGATGAGGATCGTTTCGCATGATTGAACAAGATGGATTGCACGCAGGTTCTC
CGGCCGCTTGGGTGGAGAGGCTATTCGGCTATGACTGGGCACAACAGACAATCGGCTGCTCTGATGCCGC
CGTGTTCCGGCTGTCAGCGCAGGGGCGCCCGGTTCTTTTTGTCAAGACCGACCTGTCCGGTGCCCTGAAT
GAACTCCAAGACGAGGCAGCGCGGCTATCGTGGCTGGCCACGACGGGCGTTCCTTGCGCAGCTGTGCTCG
ACGTTGTCACTGAAGCGGGAAGGGACTGGCTGCTATTGGGCGAAGTGCCGGGGCAGGATCTCCTGTCATC
TCACCTTGCTCCTGCCGAGAAAGTATCCATCATGGCTGATGCAATGCGGCGGCTGCATACGCTTGATCCG
GCTACCTGCCCATTCGACCACCAAGCGAAACATCGCATCGAGCGAGCACGTACTCGGATGGAAGCCGGTC
TTGTCGATCAGGATGATCTGGACGAAGAGCATCAGGGGCTCGCGCCAGCCGAACTGTTCGCCAGGCTCAA
GGCGCGGATGCCCGACGGCGAGGATCTCGTCGTGACCCATGGCGATGCCTGCTTGCC
